Addgene plasmid #192688: lentiCRISPRv2_ZsG gRNA_4
Purpose: Lentiviral expression of Cas9 and ZsGreen1 targeting sgRNA
Depositing lab: Jeffrey Miner. Depositing organization: Washington University in Saint Louis.
Backbone
  Vector backbone: LentiCRISPR v2
  Vector type: Mammalian Expression, Lentiviral, CRISPR
Growth in bacteria
  Bacterial resistance: Ampicillin, 100 μg/mL
  Growth temperature: 37°C
  Growth strain: NEB Stable
  Copy number: High Copy
Gene/Insert
  Gene/Insert name: Cas9, ZsGreen targeting sgRNA #4
  gRNA/shRNA sequence: GCGCTCCTTCCTGTTCGAGGA
  Species: Synthetic
  Promoter: EF1a, U6
  Cloning method: Restriction Enzyme; 5′ cloning site Unknown (unknown if destroyed); 3′ cloning site Unknown (unknown if destroyed)
Terms and licenses: Academic/Nonprofit Terms; Industry Terms: Not Available to Industry
How to cite: lentiCRISPRv2_ZsG gRNA_4 was a gift from Jeffrey Miner (Addgene plasmid # 192688 ; http://n2t.net/addgene:192688 ; RRID:Addgene_192688)
