[The description below was written by a language model from this plasmid's Addgene catalogue record and pLannotate feature annotations shown in this document.]
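Description:
lentiCRISPRv2_ZsG gRNA_4 is a third-generation-style, self-inactivating HIV-1 lentiviral transfer plasmid built on the LentiCRISPR v2 backbone. It delivers both components of the Streptococcus pyogenes CRISPR/Cas9 system from a single vector. In bacteria it replicates from a high-copy ColE1/pUC-type origin and is selected with ampicillin (AmpR); an f1 origin is also present. The 13,013 nt full-sequence record shows a CMV enhancer/promoter driving a truncated 5' LTR, followed by the Ψ packaging signal with a gag fragment, the RRE for Rev-dependent nuclear export, and the cPPT/CTS. The viral region ends in a WPRE and a ΔU3 3' LTR, so the integrated provirus lacks LTR promoter activity. These elements allow the genomic RNA to be packaged into particles when helper functions are supplied in trans.

The payload consists of two expression units. A human U6 RNA polymerase III promoter transcribes a guide RNA made of a synthetic spacer directed against the ZsGreen1 fluorescent protein coding sequence (guide number 4 of a set), fused to the S. pyogenes gRNA scaffold. Downstream, an EF-1α core promoter drives Cas9, followed in the same orientation by a puromycin N-acetyltransferase sequence, which permits puromycin selection of transduced mammalian cells. The feature table does not annotate the linker between Cas9 and PuroR. Outside the LTRs, the backbone carries a bGH polyadenylation signal and an SV40/EM7-driven BleoR cassette. The stated purpose is lentiviral expression of Cas9 with a ZsGreen1-targeting sgRNA, which is suited to disrupting a ZsGreen reporter transgene in cells that carry one. The record does not describe a specific application, and the cloning sites used for guide insertion are listed as unknown.
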