Features (pLannotate 1.2.2; 33 found; start..end, strand, type, name):
    217..397     +  LTR            5' LTR (truncated): truncated 5' long terminal repeat (LTR) from HIV-1
    444..569     +  misc_feature   HIV-1 Ψ: packaging signal of human immunodeficiency virus type 1
    553..916     +  CDS            HIV-1 gag (fragment): gag protein from human immunodeficiency virus 1; gag
   1062..1295    +  misc_feature   RRE: The Rev response element (RRE) of HIV-1 allows for Rev-dependent mRNA export from the nucleus to the cytoplasm.
   1672..1772    +  CDS            Rev (fragment): human immunodeficiency virus 1 (HIV-1) Rev protein; rev; enhances nuclear export of unspliced and incompletely spliced viral mRNAs
   1822..1939    +  misc_feature   cPPT/CTS: central polypurine tract and central termination sequence of HIV-1
   1990..2230    +  promoter       U6 promoter: RNA polymerase III promoter for human U6 snRNA
   2260..2335    +  misc_RNA       gRNA scaffold: guide RNA scaffold for the Streptococcus pyogenes CRISPR/Cas9 system
   2353..2371    +  CDS            small t antigen (fragment): SV40 (simian virus 40) small t antigen
   2397..2608    +  promoter       EF-1α core promoter: core promoter for human elongation factor EF-1α
   2633..6736    +  CDS            Cas9: Cas9 (Csn1) endonuclease from the Streptococcus pyogenes Type II CRISPR/Cas system generates RNA-guided double strand breaks in DNA
   6874..7471    +  CDS            PuroR (fragment): puromycin N-acetyltransferase; pac from Streptomyces; confers resistance to puromycin
   7487..8075    +  misc_feature   WPRE: woodchuck hepatitis virus posttranscriptional regulatory element
   8126..8145    +  misc_feature   cPPT/CTS (fragment): central polypurine tract and central termination sequence of HIV-1
   8147..8380    +  LTR            3' LTR (ΔU3): self-inactivating 3' long terminal repeat (LTR) from HIV-1
   8412..8636    +  polyA_signal   bGH poly(A) signal: bovine growth hormone polyadenylation signal
   8640..8661    +  promoter       SV40 promoter (fragment): SV40 enhancer and early promoter
   8682..9110    +  rep_origin     f1 ori (sequence partly withheld): f1 bacteriophage origin of replication; arrow indicates direction of (+) strand synthesis
   9124..9453    +  promoter       SV40 promoter: SV40 enhancer and early promoter
   9501..9548    +  promoter       EM7 promoter: synthetic bacterial promoter&nbsp
   9567..9941    +  CDS            BleoR: antibiotic-binding protein; Sh ble from Streptoalloteichus hindustanus; confers resistance to bleomycin, phleomycin, and Zeocin™
   9951..10076   +  CDS            ble (fragment): BLE_KLEPN - Experimental evidence at protein level: Swiss-Prot protein existence level 1. Binding protein with a strong affinity to the bleomycin family of antibiotics. Binds to CL990; an antimitotic-antibiotic compound. From Klebsiella pneumoniae.
  10071..10192   +  polyA_signal   SV40 poly(A) signal: SV40 polyadenylation signal
  10263..10285   -  protein_bind   lac operator (fragment): The lac repressor binds to the lac operator to inhibit transcription in E. coli. This inhibition can be relieved by adding lactose or isopropyl-β-D-thiogalactopyranoside (IPTG). lac repressor encoded by lacI
  10289..10319   -  promoter       lac promoter: promoter for the E. coli lac operon
  10334..10355   -  protein_bind   CAP binding site: CAP binding activates transcription in the presence of cAMP. E. coli catabolite activator protein
  10368..10460   -  CDS            lacI (fragment): lac repressor; lacI; The lac repressor binds to the lac operator to inhibit transcription in E. coli. This inhibition can be relieved by adding lactose or isopropyl-β-D-thiogalactopyranoside (IPTG).
  10643..11231   -  rep_origin     ori: high-copy-number ColE1/pMB1/pBR322/pUC origin of replication
  11402..12262   -  CDS            AmpR: β-lactamase; bla; confers resistance to ampicillin, carbenicillin, and related antibiotics
  12263..12367   -  promoter       AmpR promoter: bla
  12426..12478   -  misc_feature   bom (fragment): basis of mobility region from pBR322
  12633..13012   +  enhancer       CMV enhancer: human cytomegalovirus immediate early enhancer
  13013..199     +  promoter       CMV promoter (across the origin): human cytomegalovirus (CMV) immediate early promoter
>Addgene plasmid #192688 | lentiCRISPRv2_ZsG gRNA_4 | addgene full sequence | sequence record 379587 | Addgene NGS Result
TGATGCGGTTTTGGCAGTACATCAATGGGCGTGGATAGCGGTTTGACTCACGGGGATTTCCAAGTCTCCA
CCCCATTGACGTCAATGGGAGTTTGTTTTGGCACCAAAATCAACGGGACTTTCCAAAATGTCGTAACAAC
TCCGCCCCATTGACGCAAATGGGCGGTAGGCGTGTACGGTGGGAGGTCTATATAAGCAGCGCGTTTTGCC
TGTACTGGGTCTCTCTGGTTAGACCAGATCTGAGCCTGGGAGCTCTCTGGCTAACTAGGGAACCCACTGC
TTAAGCCTCAATAAAGCTTGCCTTGAGTGCTTCAAGTAGTGTGTGCCCGTCTGTTGTGTGACTCTGGTAA
CTAGAGATCCCTCAGACCCTTTTAGTCAGTGTGGAAAATCTCTAGCAGTGGCGCCCGAACAGGGACTTGA
AAGCGAAAGGGAAACCAGAGGAGCTCTCTCGACGCAGGACTCGGCTTGCTGAAGCGCGCACGGCAAGAGG
CGAGGGGCGGCGACTGGTGAGTACGCCAAAAATTTTGACTAGCGGAGGCTAGAAGGAGAGAGATGGGTGC
GAGAGCGTCAGTATTAAGCGGGGGAGAATTAGATCGCGATGGGAAAAAATTCGGTTAAGGCCAGGGGGAA
AGAAAAAATATAAATTAAAACATATAGTATGGGCAAGCAGGGAGCTAGAACGATTCGCAGTTAATCCTGG
CCTGTTAGAAACATCAGAAGGCTGTAGACAAATACTGGGACAGCTACAACCATCCCTTCAGACAGGATCA
GAAGAACTTAGATCATTATATAATACAGTAGCAACCCTCTATTGTGTGCATCAAAGGATAGAGATAAAAG
ACACCAAGGAAGCTTTAGACAAGATAGAGGAAGAGCAAAACAAAAGTAAGACCACCGCACAGCAAGCGGC
CGCTGATCTTCAGACCTGGAGGAGGAGATATGAGGGACAATTGGAGAAGTGAATTATATAAATATAAAGT
AGTAAAAATTGAACCATTAGGAGTAGCACCCACCAAGGCAAAGAGAAGAGTGGTGCAGAGAGAAAAAAGA
GCAGTGGGAATAGGAGCTTTGTTCCTTGGGTTCTTGGGAGCAGCAGGAAGCACTATGGGCGCAGCGTCAA
TGACGCTGACGGTACAGGCCAGACAATTATTGTCTGGTATAGTGCAGCAGCAGAACAATTTGCTGAGGGC
TATTGAGGCGCAACAGCATCTGTTGCAACTCACAGTCTGGGGCATCAAGCAGCTCCAGGCAAGAATCCTG
GCTGTGGAAAGATACCTAAAGGATCAACAGCTCCTGGGGATTTGGGGTTGCTCTGGAAAACTCATTTGCA
CCACTGCTGTGCCTTGGAATGCTAGTTGGAGTAATAAATCTCTGGAACAGATTTGGAATCACACGACCTG
GATGGAGTGGGACAGAGAAATTAACAATTACACAAGCTTAATACACTCCTTAATTGAAGAATCGCAAAAC
CAGCAAGAAAAGAATGAACAAGAATTATTGGAATTAGATAAATGGGCAAGTTTGTGGAATTGGTTTAACA
TAACAAATTGGCTGTGGTATATAAAATTATTCATAATGATAGTAGGAGGCTTGGTAGGTTTAAGAATAGT
TTTTGCTGTACTTTCTATAGTGAATAGAGTTAGGCAGGGATATTCACCATTATCGTTTCAGACCCACCTC
CCAACCCCGAGGGGACCCGACAGGCCCGAAGGAATAGAAGAAGAAGGTGGAGAGAGAGACAGAGACAGAT
CCATTCGATTAGTGAACGGATCGGCACTGCGTGCGCCAATTCTGCAGACAAATGGCAGTATTCATCCACA
ATTTTAAAAGAAAAGGGGGGATTGGGGGGTACAGTGCAGGGGAAAGAATAGTAGACATAATAGCAACAGA
CATACAAACTAAAGAATTACAAAAACAAATTACAAAAATTCAAAATTTTCGGGTTTATTACAGGGACAGC
AGAGATCCAGTTTGGTTAATTAAGGTACCGAGGGCCTATTTCCCATGATTCCTTCATATTTGCATATACG
ATACAAGGCTGTTAGAGAGATAATTAGAATTAATTTGACTGTAAACACAAAGATATTAGTACAAAATACG
TGACGTAGAAAGTAATAATTTCTTGGGTAGTTTGCAGTTTTAAAATTATGTTTTAAAATGGACTATCATA
TGCTTACCGTAACTTGAAAGTATTTCGATTTCTTGGCTTTATATATCTTGTGGAAAGGACGAAACACCGC
GCTCCTTCCTGTTCGAGGAGTTTTAGAGCTAGAAATAGCAAGTTAAAATAAGGCTAGTCCGTTATCAACT
TGAAAAAGTGGCACCGAGTCGGTGCTTTTTTGAATTCGCTAGCTAGGTCTTGAAAGGAGTGGGAATTGGC
TCCGGTGCCCGTCAGTGGGCAGAGCGCACATCGCCCACAGTCCCCGAGAAGTTGGGGGGAGGGGTCGGCA
ATTGATCCGGTGCCTAGAGAAGGTGGCGCGGGGTAAACTGGGAAAGTGATGTCGTGTACTGGCTCCGCCT
TTTTCCCGAGGGTGGGGGAGAACCGTATATAAGTGCAGTAGTCGCCGTGAACGTTCTTTTTCGCAACGGG
TTTGCCGCCAGAACACAGGACCGGTTCTAGAGCGCTGCCACCATGGACAAGAAGTACAGCATCGGCCTGG
ACATCGGCACCAACTCTGTGGGCTGGGCCGTGATCACCGACGAGTACAAGGTGCCCAGCAAGAAATTCAA
GGTGCTGGGCAACACCGACCGGCACAGCATCAAGAAGAACCTGATCGGAGCCCTGCTGTTCGACAGCGGC
GAAACAGCCGAGGCCACCCGGCTGAAGAGAACCGCCAGAAGAAGATACACCAGACGGAAGAACCGGATCT
GCTATCTGCAAGAGATCTTCAGCAACGAGATGGCCAAGGTGGACGACAGCTTCTTCCACAGACTGGAAGA
GTCCTTCCTGGTGGAAGAGGATAAGAAGCACGAGCGGCACCCCATCTTCGGCAACATCGTGGACGAGGTG
GCCTACCACGAGAAGTACCCCACCATCTACCACCTGAGAAAGAAACTGGTGGACAGCACCGACAAGGCCG
ACCTGCGGCTGATCTATCTGGCCCTGGCCCACATGATCAAGTTCCGGGGCCACTTCCTGATCGAGGGCGA
CCTGAACCCCGACAACAGCGACGTGGACAAGCTGTTCATCCAGCTGGTGCAGACCTACAACCAGCTGTTC
GAGGAAAACCCCATCAACGCCAGCGGCGTGGACGCCAAGGCCATCCTGTCTGCCAGACTGAGCAAGAGCA
GACGGCTGGAAAATCTGATCGCCCAGCTGCCCGGCGAGAAGAAGAATGGCCTGTTCGGAAACCTGATTGC
CCTGAGCCTGGGCCTGACCCCCAACTTCAAGAGCAACTTCGACCTGGCCGAGGATGCCAAACTGCAGCTG
AGCAAGGACACCTACGACGACGACCTGGACAACCTGCTGGCCCAGATCGGCGACCAGTACGCCGACCTGT
TTCTGGCCGCCAAGAACCTGTCCGACGCCATCCTGCTGAGCGACATCCTGAGAGTGAACACCGAGATCAC
CAAGGCCCCCCTGAGCGCCTCTATGATCAAGAGATACGACGAGCACCACCAGGACCTGACCCTGCTGAAA
GCTCTCGTGCGGCAGCAGCTGCCTGAGAAGTACAAAGAGATTTTCTTCGACCAGAGCAAGAACGGCTACG
CCGGCTACATTGACGGCGGAGCCAGCCAGGAAGAGTTCTACAAGTTCATCAAGCCCATCCTGGAAAAGAT
GGACGGCACCGAGGAACTGCTCGTGAAGCTGAACAGAGAGGACCTGCTGCGGAAGCAGCGGACCTTCGAC
AACGGCAGCATCCCCCACCAGATCCACCTGGGAGAGCTGCACGCCATTCTGCGGCGGCAGGAAGATTTTT
ACCCATTCCTGAAGGACAACCGGGAAAAGATCGAGAAGATCCTGACCTTCCGCATCCCCTACTACGTGGG
CCCTCTGGCCAGGGGAAACAGCAGATTCGCCTGGATGACCAGAAAGAGCGAGGAAACCATCACCCCCTGG
AACTTCGAGGAAGTGGTGGACAAGGGCGCTTCCGCCCAGAGCTTCATCGAGCGGATGACCAACTTCGATA
AGAACCTGCCCAACGAGAAGGTGCTGCCCAAGCACAGCCTGCTGTACGAGTACTTCACCGTGTATAACGA
GCTGACCAAAGTGAAATACGTGACCGAGGGAATGAGAAAGCCCGCCTTCCTGAGCGGCGAGCAGAAAAAG
GCCATCGTGGACCTGCTGTTCAAGACCAACCGGAAAGTGACCGTGAAGCAGCTGAAAGAGGACTACTTCA
AGAAAATCGAGTGCTTCGACTCCGTGGAAATCTCCGGCGTGGAAGATCGGTTCAACGCCTCCCTGGGCAC
ATACCACGATCTGCTGAAAATTATCAAGGACAAGGACTTCCTGGACAATGAGGAAAACGAGGACATTCTG
GAAGATATCGTGCTGACCCTGACACTGTTTGAGGACAGAGAGATGATCGAGGAACGGCTGAAAACCTATG
CCCACCTGTTCGACGACAAAGTGATGAAGCAGCTGAAGCGGCGGAGATACACCGGCTGGGGCAGGCTGAG
CCGGAAGCTGATCAACGGCATCCGGGACAAGCAGTCCGGCAAGACAATCCTGGATTTCCTGAAGTCCGAC
GGCTTCGCCAACAGAAACTTCATGCAGCTGATCCACGACGACAGCCTGACCTTTAAAGAGGACATCCAGA
AAGCCCAGGTGTCCGGCCAGGGCGATAGCCTGCACGAGCACATTGCCAATCTGGCCGGCAGCCCCGCCAT
TAAGAAGGGCATCCTGCAGACAGTGAAGGTGGTGGACGAGCTCGTGAAAGTGATGGGCCGGCACAAGCCC
GAGAACATCGTGATCGAAATGGCCAGAGAGAACCAGACCACCCAGAAGGGACAGAAGAACAGCCGCGAGA
GAATGAAGCGGATCGAAGAGGGCATCAAAGAGCTGGGCAGCCAGATCCTGAAAGAACACCCCGTGGAAAA
CACCCAGCTGCAGAACGAGAAGCTGTACCTGTACTACCTGCAGAATGGGCGGGATATGTACGTGGACCAG
GAACTGGACATCAACCGGCTGTCCGACTACGATGTGGACCATATCGTGCCTCAGAGCTTTCTGAAGGACG
ACTCCATCGACAACAAGGTGCTGACCAGAAGCGACAAGAACCGGGGCAAGAGCGACAACGTGCCCTCCGA
AGAGGTCGTGAAGAAGATGAAGAACTACTGGCGGCAGCTGCTGAACGCCAAGCTGATTACCCAGAGAAAG
TTCGACAATCTGACCAAGGCCGAGAGAGGCGGCCTGAGCGAACTGGATAAGGCCGGCTTCATCAAGAGAC
AGCTGGTGGAAACCCGGCAGATCACAAAGCACGTGGCACAGATCCTGGACTCCCGGATGAACACTAAGTA
CGACGAGAATGACAAGCTGATCCGGGAAGTGAAAGTGATCACCCTGAAGTCCAAGCTGGTGTCCGATTTC
CGGAAGGATTTCCAGTTTTACAAAGTGCGCGAGATCAACAACTACCACCACGCCCACGACGCCTACCTGA
ACGCCGTCGTGGGAACCGCCCTGATCAAAAAGTACCCTAAGCTGGAAAGCGAGTTCGTGTACGGCGACTA
CAAGGTGTACGACGTGCGGAAGATGATCGCCAAGAGCGAGCAGGAAATCGGCAAGGCTACCGCCAAGTAC
TTCTTCTACAGCAACATCATGAACTTTTTCAAGACCGAGATTACCCTGGCCAACGGCGAGATCCGGAAGC
GGCCTCTGATCGAGACAAACGGCGAAACCGGGGAGATCGTGTGGGATAAGGGCCGGGATTTTGCCACCGT
GCGGAAAGTGCTGAGCATGCCCCAAGTGAATATCGTGAAAAAGACCGAGGTGCAGACAGGCGGCTTCAGC
AAAGAGTCTATCCTGCCCAAGAGGAACAGCGATAAGCTGATCGCCAGAAAGAAGGACTGGGACCCTAAGA
AGTACGGCGGCTTCGACAGCCCCACCGTGGCCTATTCTGTGCTGGTGGTGGCCAAAGTGGAAAAGGGCAA
GTCCAAGAAACTGAAGAGTGTGAAAGAGCTGCTGGGGATCACCATCATGGAAAGAAGCAGCTTCGAGAAG
AATCCCATCGACTTTCTGGAAGCCAAGGGCTACAAAGAAGTGAAAAAGGACCTGATCATCAAGCTGCCTA
AGTACTCCCTGTTCGAGCTGGAAAACGGCCGGAAGAGAATGCTGGCCTCTGCCGGCGAACTGCAGAAGGG
AAACGAACTGGCCCTGCCCTCCAAATATGTGAACTTCCTGTACCTGGCCAGCCACTATGAGAAGCTGAAG
GGCTCCCCCGAGGATAATGAGCAGAAACAGCTGTTTGTGGAACAGCACAAGCACTACCTGGACGAGATCA
TCGAGCAGATCAGCGAGTTCTCCAAGAGAGTGATCCTGGCCGACGCTAATCTGGACAAAGTGCTGTCCGC
CTACAACAAGCACCGGGATAAGCCCATCAGAGAGCAGGCCGAGAATATCATCCACCTGTTTACCCTGACC
AATCTGGGAGCCCCTGCCGCCTTCAAGTACTTTGACACCACCATCGACCGGAAGAGGTACACCAGCACCA
AAGAGGTGCTGGACGCCACCCTGATCCACCAGAGCATCACCGGCCTGTACGAGACACGGATCGACCTGTC
TCAGCTGGGAGGCGACAAGCGACCTGCCGCCACAAAGAAGGCTGGACAGGCTAAGAAGAAGAAAGATTAC
AAAGACGATGACGATAAGGGATCCGGCGCAACAAACTTCTCTCTGCTGAAACAAGCCGGAGATGTCGAAG
AGAATCCTGGACCGACCGAGTACAAGCCCACGGTGCGCCTCGCCACCCGCGACGACGTCCCCAGGGCCGT
ACGCACCCTCGCCGCCGCGTTCGCCGACTACCCCGCCACGCGCCACACCGTCGATCCGGACCGCCACATC
GAGCGGGTCACCGAGCTGCAAGAACTCTTCCTCACGCGCGTCGGGCTCGACATCGGCAAGGTGTGGGTCG
CGGACGACGGCGCCGCGGTGGCGGTCTGGACCACGCCGGAGAGCGTCGAAGCGGGGGCGGTGTTCGCCGA
GATCGGCCCGCGCATGGCCGAGTTGAGCGGTTCCCGGCTGGCCGCGCAGCAACAGATGGAAGGCCTCCTG
GCGCCGCACCGGCCCAAGGAGCCCGCGTGGTTCCTGGCCACCGTCGGAGTCTCGCCCGACCACCAGGGCA
AGGGTCTGGGCAGCGCCGTCGTGCTCCCCGGAGTGGAGGCGGCCGAGCGCGCCGGGGTGCCCGCCTTCCT
GGAGACCTCCGCGCCCCGCAACCTCCCCTTCTACGAGCGGCTCGGCTTCACCGTCACCGCCGACGTCGAG
GTGCCCGAAGGACCGCGCACCTGGTGCATGACCCGCAAGCCCGGTGCCTGAACGCGTTAAGTCGACAATC
AACCTCTGGATTACAAAATTTGTGAAAGATTGACTGGTATTCTTAACTATGTTGCTCCTTTTACGCTATG
TGGATACGCTGCTTTAATGCCTTTGTATCATGCTATTGCTTCCCGTATGGCTTTCATTTTCTCCTCCTTG
TATAAATCCTGGTTGCTGTCTCTTTATGAGGAGTTGTGGCCCGTTGTCAGGCAACGTGGCGTGGTGTGCA
CTGTGTTTGCTGACGCAACCCCCACTGGTTGGGGCATTGCCACCACCTGTCAGCTCCTTTCCGGGACTTT
CGCTTTCCCCCTCCCTATTGCCACGGCGGAACTCATCGCCGCCTGCCTTGCCCGCTGCTGGACAGGGGCT
CGGCTGTTGGGCACTGACAATTCCGTGGTGTTGTCGGGGAAATCATCGTCCTTTCCTTGGCTGCTCGCCT
GTGTTGCCACCTGGATTCTGCGCGGGACGTCCTTCTGCTACGTCCCTTCGGCCCTCAATCCAGCGGACCT
TCCTTCCCGCGGCCTGCTGCCGGCTCTGCGGCCTCTTCCGCGTCTTCGCCTTCGCCCTCAGACGAGTCGG
ATCTCCCTTTGGGCCGCCTCCCCGCGTCGACTTTAAGACCAATGACTTACAAGGCAGCTGTAGATCTTAG
CCACTTTTTAAAAGAAAAGGGGGGACTGGAAGGGCTAATTCACTCCCAACGAAGACAAGATCTGCTTTTT
GCTTGTACTGGGTCTCTCTGGTTAGACCAGATCTGAGCCTGGGAGCTCTCTGGCTAACTAGGGAACCCAC
TGCTTAAGCCTCAATAAAGCTTGCCTTGAGTGCTTCAAGTAGTGTGTGCCCGTCTGTTGTGTGACTCTGG
TAACTAGAGATCCCTCAGACCCTTTTAGTCAGTGTGGAAAATCTCTAGCAGGGCCCGTTTAAACCCGCTG
ATCAGCCTCGACTGTGCCTTCTAGTTGCCAGCCATCTGTTGTTTGCCCCTCCCCCGTGCCTTCCTTGACC
CTGGAAGGTGCCACTCCCACTGTCCTTTCCTAATAAAATGAGGAAATTGCATCGCATTGTCTGAGTAGGT
GTCATTCTATTCTGGGGGGTGGGGTGGGGCAGGACAGCAAGGGGGAGGATTGGGAAGACAATAGCAGGCA
TGCTGGGGATGCGGTGGGCTCTATGGCTTCTGAGGCGGAAAGAACCAGCTGGGGCTCTAGGGGGTATCCC
C
[124 nt withheld, positions 8682-8805]
C
[91 nt withheld, positions 8807-8897]
A
[49 nt withheld, positions 8899-8947]
CCTTTGACGTTGGAGTCCACGTTCTTT
[37 nt withheld, positions 8975-9011]
ACCCTATCTCGGTCTATTCTTTTGATTTATAAGGGATTTTGCCGATTTCGGCCTATTGGTTAAAAAATGA
GCTGATTTAACAAAAATTTAACGCGAATTAATTCTGTGGAATGTGTGTCAGTTAGGGTGTGGAAAGTCCC
CAGGCTCCCCAGCAGGCAGAAGTATGCAAAGCATGCATCTCAATTAGTCAGCAACCAGGTGTGGAAAGTC
CCCAGGCTCCCCAGCAGGCAGAAGTATGCAAAGCATGCATCTCAATTAGTCAGCAACCATAGTCCCGCCC
CTAACTCCGCCCATCCCGCCCCTAACTCCGCCCAGTTCCGCCCATTCTCCGCCCCATGGCTGACTAATTT
TTTTTATTTATGCAGAGGCCGAGGCCGCCTCTGCCTCTGAGCTATTCCAGAAGTAGTGAGGAGGCTTTTT
TGGAGGCCTAGGCTTTTGCAAAAAGCTCCCGGGAGCTTGTATATCCATTTTCGGATCTGATCAGCACGTG
TTGACAATTAATCATCGGCATAGTATATCGGCATAGTATAATACGACAAGGTGAGGAACTAAACCATGGC
CAAGTTGACCAGTGCCGTTCCGGTGCTCACCGCGCGCGACGTCGCCGGAGCGGTCGAGTTCTGGACCGAC
CGGCTCGGGTTCTCCCGGGACTTCGTGGAGGACGACTTCGCCGGTGTGGTCCGGGACGACGTGACCCTGT
TCATCAGCGCGGTCCAGGACCAGGTGGTGCCGGACAACACCCTGGCCTGGGTGTGGGTGCGCGGCCTGGA
CGAGCTGTACGCCGAGTGGTCGGAGGTCGTGTCCACGAACTTCCGGGACGCCTCCGGGCCGGCCATGACC
GAGATCGGCGAGCAGCCGTGGGGGCGGGAGTTCGCCCTGCGCGACCCGGCCGGCAACTGCGTGCACTTCG
TGGCCGAGGAGCAGGACTGACACGTGCTACGAGATTTCGATTCCACCGCCGCCTTCTATGAAAGGTTGGG
CTTCGGAATCGTTTTCCGGGACGCCGGCTGGATGATCCTCCAGCGCGGGGATCTCATGCTGGAGTTCTTC
GCCCACCCCAACTTGTTTATTGCAGCTTATAATGGTTACAAATAAAGCAATAGCATCACAAATTTCACAA
ATAAAGCATTTTTTTCACTGCATTCTAGTTGTGGTTTGTCCAAACTCATCAATGTATCTTATCATGTCTG
TATACCGTCGACCTCTAGCTAGAGCTTGGCGTAATCATGGTCATAGCTGTTTCCTGTGTGAAATTGTTAT
CCGCTCACAATTCCACACAACATACGAGCCGGAAGCATAAAGTGTAAAGCCTGGGGTGCCTAATGAGTGA
GCTAACTCACATTAATTGCGTTGCGCTCACTGCCCGCTTTCCAGTCGGGAAACCTGTCGTGCCAGCTGCA
TTAATGAATCGGCCAACGCGCGGGGAGAGGCGGTTTGCGTATTGGGCGCTCTTCCGCTTCCTCGCTCACT
GACTCGCTGCGCTCGGTCGTTCGGCTGCGGCGAGCGGTATCAGCTCACTCAAAGGCGGTAATACGGTTAT
CCACAGAATCAGGGGATAACGCAGGAAAGAACATGTGAGCAAAAGGCCAGCAAAAGGCCAGGAACCGTAA
AAAGGCCGCGTTGCTGGCGTTTTTCCATAGGCTCCGCCCCCCTGACGAGCATCACAAAAATCGACGCTCA
AGTCAGAGGTGGCGAAACCCGACAGGACTATAAAGATACCAGGCGTTTCCCCCTGGAAGCTCCCTCGTGC
GCTCTCCTGTTCCGACCCTGCCGCTTACCGGATACCTGTCCGCCTTTCTCCCTTCGGGAAGCGTGGCGCT
TTCTCATAGCTCACGCTGTAGGTATCTCAGTTCGGTGTAGGTCGTTCGCTCCAAGCTGGGCTGTGTGCAC
GAACCCCCCGTTCAGCCCGACCGCTGCGCCTTATCCGGTAACTATCGTCTTGAGTCCAACCCGGTAAGAC
ACGACTTATCGCCACTGGCAGCAGCCACTGGTAACAGGATTAGCAGAGCGAGGTATGTAGGCGGTGCTAC
AGAGTTCTTGAAGTGGTGGCCTAACTACGGCTACACTAGAAGAACAGTATTTGGTATCTGCGCTCTGCTG
AAGCCAGTTACCTTCGGAAAAAGAGTTGGTAGCTCTTGATCCGGCAAACAAACCACCGCTGGTAGCGGTG
GTTTTTTTGTTTGCAAGCAGCAGATTACGCGCAGAAAAAAAGGATCTCAAGAAGATCCTTTGATCTTTTC
TACGGGGTCTGACGCTCAGTGGAACGAAAACTCACGTTAAGGGATTTTGGTCATGAGATTATCAAAAAGG
ATCTTCACCTAGATCCTTTTAAATTAAAAATGAAGTTTTAAATCAATCTAAAGTATATATGAGTAAACTT
GGTCTGACAGTTACCAATGCTTAATCAGTGAGGCACCTATCTCAGCGATCTGTCTATTTCGTTCATCCAT
AGTTGCCTGACTCCCCGTCGTGTAGATAACTACGATACGGGAGGGCTTACCATCTGGCCCCAGTGCTGCA
ATGATACCGCGAGACCCACGCTCACCGGCTCCAGATTTATCAGCAATAAACCAGCCAGCCGGAAGGGCCG
AGCGCAGAAGTGGTCCTGCAACTTTATCCGCCTCCATCCAGTCTATTAATTGTTGCCGGGAAGCTAGAGT
AAGTAGTTCGCCAGTTAATAGTTTGCGCAACGTTGTTGCCATTGCTACAGGCATCGTGGTGTCACGCTCG
TCGTTTGGTATGGCTTCATTCAGCTCCGGTTCCCAACGATCAAGGCGAGTTACATGATCCCCCATGTTGT
GCAAAAAAGCGGTTAGCTCCTTCGGTCCTCCGATCGTTGTCAGAAGTAAGTTGGCCGCAGTGTTATCACT
CATGGTTATGGCAGCACTGCATAATTCTCTTACTGTCATGCCATCCGTAAGATGCTTTTCTGTGACTGGT
GAGTACTCAACCAAGTCATTCTGAGAATAGTGTATGCGGCGACCGAGTTGCTCTTGCCCGGCGTCAATAC
GGGATAATACCGCGCCACATAGCAGAACTTTAAAAGTGCTCATCATTGGAAAACGTTCTTCGGGGCGAAA
ACTCTCAAGGATCTTACCGCTGTTGAGATCCAGTTCGATGTAACCCACTCGTGCACCCAACTGATCTTCA
GCATCTTTTACTTTCACCAGCGTTTCTGGGTGAGCAAAAACAGGAAGGCAAAATGCCGCAAAAAAGGGAA
TAAGGGCGACACGGAAATGTTGAATACTCATACTCTTCCTTTTTCAATATTATTGAAGCATTTATCAGGG
TTATTGTCTCATGAGCGGATACATATTTGAATGTATTTAGAAAAATAAACAAATAGGGGTTCCGCGCACA
TTTCCCCGAAAAGTGCCACCTGACGTCGACGGATCGGGAGATCTCCCGATCCCCTATGGTGCACTCTCAG
TACAATCTGCTCTGATGCCGCATAGTTAAGCCAGTATCTGCTCCCTGCTTGTGTGTTGGAGGTCGCTGAG
TAGTGCGCGAGCAAAATTTAAGCTACAACAAGGCAAGGCTTGACCGACAATTGCATGAAGAATCTGCTTA
GGGTTAGGCGTTTTGCGCTGCTTCGCGATGTACGGGCCAGATATACGCGTTGACATTGATTATTGACTAG
TTATTAATAGTAATCAATTACGGGGTCATTAGTTCATAGCCCATATATGGAGTTCCGCGTTACATAACTT
ACGGTAAATGGCCCGCCTGGCTGACCGCCCAACGACCCCCGCCCATTGACGTCAATAATGACGTATGTTC
CCATAGTAACGCCAATAGGGACTTTCCATTGACGTCAATGGGTGGAGTATTTACGGTAAACTGCCCACTT
GGCAGTACATCAAGTGTATCATATGCCAAGTACGCCCCCTATTGACGTCAATGACGGTAAATGGCCCGCC
TGGCATTATGCCCAGTACATGACCTTATGGGACTTTCCTACTTGGCAGTACATCTACGTATTAGTCATCG
CTATTACCATGG
